>Addgene plasmid #153533 | AAV-Syn-FLEX-rc [SomArchon-GFP] | addgene full sequence | sequence record 323608 | Addgene NGS Result
CTGTTGGGAAGGGCGATCGGTGCGGGCCTCTTCGCTATTACGCCAGCTGCGCGCTCGCTCGCTCACTGAG
GCCGCCCGGGCAAAGCCCGGGCGTCGGGCGACCTTTGGTCGCCCGGCCTCAGTGAGCGAGCGAGCGCGCA
GAGAGGGAGTGGCCAACTCCATCACTAGGGGTTCCTTGTAGTTAATGATTAACCCGCCATGCTACTTATC
TACGTAGCCATGCTCTAGGAAGATCGTAGGTTAATTAAGTGTCTAGACTGCAGAGGGCCCTGCGTATGAG
TGCAAGTGGGTTTTAGGACCAGGATGAGGCGGGGTGGGGGTGCCTACCTGACGACCGACCCCGACCCACT
GGACAAGCACCCAACCCCCATTCCCCAAATTGCGCATCCCCTATCAGAGAGGGGGAGGGGAAACAGGATG
CGGCGAGGCGCGTGCGCACTGCCAGCTTCAGCACCGCGGACAGTGCCTTCGCCCCCGCCTGGCGGCGCGC
GCCACCGCCGCCTCAGCACTGAAGGCGCGCTGACGTCACTCGCCGGTCCCCCGCAAACTCCCCTTCCCGG
CCACCTTGGTCGCGTCCGCGCCGCCGCCGGCCCAGCCGGACCGCACCACGCGAGGCGCGAGATAGGGGGG
CACGGGCGCGACCATCTGCGCTGCGGCGCCGGCGACTCAGCGCTGCCTCAGTCTGCGGTGGGCAGCGGAG
GAGTCGTGTCGTGCCTGAGAGCGCAGTCGAGAAGCTAGCCCATAACTTCGTATAAAGTATCCTATACGAA
GTTATATCAAAATAGGAAGACCAATGCTTCACCATCGACCCGAATTGCCAAGCATCACCATCGACCCATA
ACTTCGTATAATGTATGCTATACGAAGTTATACTAGAATTCTTACACCTCGTTCTCGTAGCAGAACTTGT
AGAACCTGGTGGCCTCAGGGAAGTCGGTGGCGCAGCTGATGAAGCTGTCGATGCTGCTCATGCTCCTCAT
GTCGATCACGCCCTCGGTCCTGGCAGGCAGAGGGGCCACAGGGCTAGGCATGCTGCTCATCTCCAGCTCC
TCAGGAGGCTTGCTCTGAGGGGCCATCTCCTTGGTGTTCAGGATAGGCTGGCTCTGGGTACCTCCGCTCC
CACCCTTGTACAGCTCGTCCATGCCGAGAGTGATCCCGGCGGCGGTCACGAACTCCAGCAGGACCATGTG
ATCGCGCTTCTCGTTGGGGTCTTTGCTCAGGGCGGACTGGGTGCTCAGGTAGTGGTTGTCGGGCAGCAGC
ACGGGGCCGTCGCCGATGGGGGTGTTCTGCTGGTAGTGGTCGGCGAGCTGCACGCTGCCGTCCTCGATGT
TGTGGCGGATCTTGAAGTTCACCTTGATGCCGTTCTTCTGCTTGTCGGCCATGATATAGACGTTGTGGCT
GTTGTAGTTGTACTCCAGCTTGTGCCCCAGGATGTTGCCGTCCTCCTTGAAGTCGATGCCCTTCAGCTCG
ATGCGGTTCACCAGGGTGTCGCCCTCGAACTTCACCTCGGCGCGGGTCTTGTAGTTGCCGTCGTCCTTGA
AGAAGATGGTGCGCTCCTGGACGTAGCCTTCGGGCATGGCGGACTTGAAGAAGTCGTGCTGCTTCATGTG
GTCGGGGTAGCGGCTGAAGCACTGCACGCCGTAGGTCAGGGTGGTCACGAGGGTGGGCCAGGGCACGGGC
AGCTTGCCGGTGGTGCAAATGAACTTCAGGGTCAGCTTGCCGTAGGTGGCATCGCCCTCGCCCTCGCCGG
ACACGCTGAACTTGTGGCCGTTTACGTCGCCGTCCAGCTCGACCAGGATGGGCACCACCCCGGTGAACAG
CTCCTCGCCCTTGCTCACCACGTTGATGTCGATCTGGTCCAGGGGGATGTACTCGCCCTCGCTGGTGATC
CTGCTCTTGGCGGCCGCCTTGCTCACTGCTACTACCGGGCGGTCGGCGGCACCGGTATCAGCTCCAGCTG
AAGGTTCAGGTGCTTCTGTATCTTGCAGAATGGCTCTTGACCTGAGCAGGATAAAACCGAAGCCCACCTT
GGCGGTGACGTCCAGCACCATGAACAGCAAAGTTTCGATTCCCAGGCCCACAACTCCGGCACCCTCGGTG
CCGATAATCCAGATGATAGGGTAAGCAGTCCACAGGACCAGAACCAGTGCGGTGAGGATGTTGAAGGTTG
AGGCAACCTCTGGGCCTCTCTCCTTAGCGGCTGACCGCAGAGAAGTGGCCAGGACATACAGAACGACGAT
CATACAGATAGTTGAGAACAGCCACCAAGAGTATCTGGCAATGGCAGTATGTGACAGTGTTCCTATCAGG
CCTGTGACAATCATCAGAGCATCGACGCCAACGAGAGTGCCGATGGTCACTCTATCAACTTTGGCCAGGA
GTGCCAGGTGCAGCAGCAACAGTGGTGTAGTGAACAGCCACTGTGCGTATCTTGCGTAGTAGATGTTCAG
CATCTCTCCACCTACTGGCACCTCTGTGAGGCCAATACCAAAGAACATTGACAGATAAGCTGCACTGGCA
ATACCGCTGACCAGGATTGTCACTGCGTAGTACTCCCGTGCATCCTTGTCAGTCTCTCCCCACGCTCTAA
CCAGGAAGTAGAAGGTTCCGATCAGCATCAGCAGTGTACCAATTCCGAGCCACAGACTTTCAGGTCTACC
ATCTCCGAGGAGGTCATAACCAGCCTGCAGTGCGATAGAAACCATGGTGGCGGATCCTAGTATAACTTCG
TATAGGATACTTTATACGAAGTTATCATTGGGATTCTTCCTATTTTGATCCAAGCATCACCATCGACCCT
CTAGTCCAGATCTCACCATCGACCCATAACTTCGTATAGCATACATTATACGAAGTTATGTCCCTCGAAG
AGGTTCGCGAAGCTTATCGATAATCAACCTCTGGATTACAAAATTTGTGAAAGATTGACTGGTATTCTTA
ACTATGTTGCTCCTTTTACGCTATGTGGATACGCTGCTTTAATGCCTTTGTATCATGCTATTGCTTCCCG
TATGGCTTTCATTTTCTCCTCCTTGTATAAATCCTGGTTGCTGTCTCTTTATGAGGAGTTGTGGCCCGTT
GTCAGGCAACGTGGCGTGGTGTGCACTGTGTTTGCTGACGCAACCCCCACTGGTTGGGGCATTGCCACCA
CCTGTCAGCTCCTTTCCGGGACTTTCGCTTTCCCCCTCCCTATTGCCACGGCGGAACTCATCGCCGCCTG
CCTTGCCCGCTGCTGGACAGGGGCTCGGCTGTTGGGCACTGACAATTCCGTGGTGTTGTCGGGGAAATCA
TCGTCCTTTCCTTGGCTGCTCGCCTGTGTTGCCACCTGGATTCTGCGCGGGACGTCCTTCTGCTACGTCC
CTTCGGCCCTCAATCCAGCGGACCTTCCTTCCCGCGGCCTGCTGCCGGCTCTGCGGCCTCTTCCGCGTCT
TCGCCTTCGCCCTCAGACGAGTCGGATCTCCCTTTGGGCCGCCTCCCCGCATCGATACCGTCGACCCGGG
CGGCCGCTCATAAAGCTCGACTGTGCCTTCTAGTTGCCAGCCATCTGTTGTTTGCCCCTCCCCCGTGCCT
TCCTTGACCCTGGAAGGTGCCACTCCCACTGTCCTTTCCTAATAAAATGAGGAAATTGCATCGCATTGTC
TGAGTAGGTGTCATTCTATTCTGGGGGGTGGGGTGGGGCAGGACAGCAAGGGGGAGGATTGGGAAGACAA
TAGCAGGCATGCTGGGGATGCGGTCCGGACTGTACAATTGCATTCATTTTATGTTTCAGGTTCAGGGGGA
GATGTGGGAGGTTTTTTAAAGCAAGTAAAACCTCTACAAATGTGGTAAAATCGATAAGGATCTTCCTAGA
GCATGGCTACGTAGATAAGTAGCATGGCGGGTTAATCATTAACTACAAGGAACCCCTAGTGATGGAGTTG
GCCACTCCCTCTCTGCGCGCTCGCTCGCTCACTGAGGCCGGGCGACCAAAGGTCGCCCGACGCCCGGGCT
TTGCCCGGGCGGCCTCAGTGAGCGAGCGAGCGCGCAGCTGCATTAATGAATCGGCCAACGCGCGGGGAGA
GGCGGTTTGCGTATTGGGCGCTCTTCCGCTTCCTCGCTCACTGACTCGCTGCGCTCGGTCGTTCGGCTGC
GGCGAGCGGTATCAGCTCACTCAAAGGCGGTAATACGGTTATCCACAGAATCAGGGGATAACGCAGGAAA
GAACATGTGAGCAAAAGGCCAGCAAAAGGCCAGGAACCGTAAAAAGGCCGCGTTGCTGGCGTTTTTCCAT
AGGCTCCGCCCCCCTGACGAGCATCACAAAAATCGACGCTCAAGTCAGAGGTGGCGAAACCCGACAGGAC
TATAAAGATACCAGGCGTTTCCCCCTGGAAGCTCCCTCGTGCGCTCTCCTGTTCCGACCCTGCCGCTTAC
CGGATACCTGTCCGCCTTTCTCCCTTCGGGAAGCGTGGCGCTTTCTCATAGCTCACGCTGTAGGTATCTC
AGTTCGGTGTAGGTCGTTCGCTCCAAGCTGGGCTGTGTGCACGAACCCCCCGTTCAGCCCGACCGCTGCG
CCTTATCCGGTAACTATCGTCTTGAGTCCAACCCGGTAAGACACGACTTATCGCCACTGGCAGCAGCCAC
TGGTAACAGGATTAGCAGAGCGAGGTATGTAGGCGGTGCTACAGAGTTCTTGAAGTGGTGGCCTAACTAC
GGCTACACTAGAAGAACAGTATTTGGTATCTGCGCTCTGCTGAAGCCAGTTACCTTCGGAAAAAGAGTTG
GTAGCTCTTGATCCGGCAAACAAACCACCGCTGGTAGCGGTGGTTTTTTTGTTTGCAAGCAGCAGATTAC
GCGCAGAAAAAAAGGATCTCAAGAAGATCCTTTGATCTTTTCTACGGGGTCTGACGCTCAGTGGAACGAA
AACTCACGTTAAGGGATTTTGGTCATGAGATTATCAAAAAGGATCTTCACCTAGATCCTTTTAAATTAAA
AATGAAGTTTTAAATCAATCTAAAGTATATATGAGTAAACTTGGTCTGACAGTTACCAATGCTTAATCAG
TGAGGCACCTATCTCAGCGATCTGTCTATTTCGTTCATCCATAGTTGCCTGACTCCCCGTCGTGTAGATA
ACTACGATACGGGAGGGCTTACCATCTGGCCCCAGTGCTGCAATGATACCGCGAGACCCACGCTCACCGG
CTCCAGATTTATCAGCAATAAACCAGCCAGCCGGAAGGGCCGAGCGCAGAAGTGGTCCTGCAACTTTATC
CGCCTCCATCCAGTCTATTAATTGTTGCCGGGAAGCTAGAGTAAGTAGTTCGCCAGTTAATAGTTTGCGC
AACGTTGTTGCCATTGCTACAGGCATCGTGGTGTCACGCTCGTCGTTTGGTATGGCTTCATTCAGCTCCG
GTTCCCAACGATCAAGGCGAGTTACATGATCCCCCATGTTGTGCAAAAAAGCGGTTAGCTCCTTCGGTCC
TCCGATCGTTGTCAGAAGTAAGTTGGCCGCAGTGTTATCACTCATGGTTATGGCAGCACTGCATAATTCT
CTTACTGTCATGCCATCCGTAAGATGCTTTTCTGTGACTGGTGAGTACTCAACCAAGTCATTCTGAGAAT
AGTGTATGCGGCGACCGAGTTGCTCTTGCCCGGCGTCAATACGGGATAATACCGCGCCACATAGCAGAAC
TTTAAAAGTGCTCATCATTGGAAAACGTTCTTCGGGGCGAAAACTCTCAAGGATCTTACCGCTGTTGAGA
TCCAGTTCGATGTAACCCACTCGTGCACCCAACTGATCTTCAGCATCTTTTACTTTCACCAGCGTTTCTG
GGTGAGCAAAAACAGGAAGGCAAAATGCCGCAAAAAAGGGAATAAGGGCGACACGGAAATGTTGAATACT
CATACTCTTCCTTTTTCAATATTATTGAAGCATTTATCAGGGTTATTGTCTCATGAGCGGATACATATTT
GAATGTATTTAGAAAAATAAACAAATAGGGGTTCCGCGCACATTTCCCCGAAAAGTGCCACCTAAATTGT
AAGCGTTAATATTTTGTTAAAATTCGCGTTAAATTTTTGTTAAATCAGCTCATTTTTTAACCAATAGGCC
GAAATCGGCAAAATCCCTTATAAATCAAAAGAATAGACCGAGATAGGGT
[37 nt withheld, positions 6140-6176]
AAAGAACGTGGACTCCAACGTCAAAGG
[49 nt withheld, positions 6204-6252]
T
[91 nt withheld, positions 6254-6344]
G
[124 nt withheld, positions 6346-6469]
CCCATTCGCCATTCAGGCTGCGCAA
Features (pLannotate 1.2.2; 20 found; start..end, strand, type, name):
     44..176     -  repeat_region  AAV2 ITR (fragment): inverted terminal repeat of adeno-associated virus serotype 2 inverted
    279..726     +  promoter       hSyn promoter: human synapsin I promoter; confers neuron-specific expression (Kügler et al., 2003)
    742..775     -  protein_bind   lox2272: Cre-mediated recombination occurs in the 8-bp core sequence (GGATACTT). lox2272 sites are compatible with each other, but incompatible with loxP or loxN sites (Lee and Saito, 1988). Cre recombinase
    838..871     -  protein_bind   loxP: Cre-mediated recombination occurs in the 8-bp core sequence (GCATACAT). Cre recombinase
    912..1109    -  CDS            Kcnb1 (fragment): KCNB1_RAT - Experimental evidence at protein level: Swiss-Prot protein existence level 1. Voltage-gated potassium channel that mediates transmembrane potassium transport in excitable membranes, primarily in the brain, but also in the pancreas and cardiovascular system. Contributes to the regulation of the action potential (AP) repolarization, duration and frequency of repetitive AP firing in neurons, muscle cells and endocrine cells and plays a role in homeostatic attenuation of electrical excitability throughout the brain (PubMed:10024359, PubMed:10618149, PubMed:12451110, PubMed:17379638, Pu
   1125..1840    -  CDS            EGFP (fragment): the original enhanced GFP (Yang et al., 1996) mammalian codon-optimized
   1839..1898    -  CDS            KCNJ2 (fragment): KCNJ2_HUMAN - Also known as IRK1. Experimental evidence at protein level: Swiss-Prot protein existence level 1. Probably participates in establishing action potential waveform and excitability of neuronal and muscle tissues. Inward rectifier potassium channels are characterized by a greater tendency to allow potassium to flow into the cell rather than out of it. Their voltage dependence is regulated by the concentration of extracellular potassium; as external potassium is raised, the voltage range of the channel opening shifts to more positive voltages. The inward rectification is mainly due t
   1932..2696    -  CDS            aop3: BACR3_HALSD - Experimental evidence at protein level: Swiss-Prot protein existence level 1. Light-driven proton pump. From Halorubrum sodomense.
   2722..2755    +  protein_bind   lox2272: Cre-mediated recombination occurs in the 8-bp core sequence (GGATACTT). lox2272 sites are compatible with each other, but incompatible with loxP or loxN sites (Lee and Saito, 1988). Cre recombinase
   2826..2859    +  protein_bind   loxP: Cre-mediated recombination occurs in the 8-bp core sequence (GCATACAT). Cre recombinase
   2892..3480    +  misc_feature   WPRE: woodchuck hepatitis virus posttranscriptional regulatory element
   3521..3728    +  polyA_signal   bGH poly(A) signal: bovine growth hormone polyadenylation signal
   3759..3827    -  CDS            large T antigen (fragment): large T antigen from SV40 (simian virus 40)
   3898..4031    +  repeat_region  AAV2 ITR: inverted terminal repeat of adeno-associated virus serotype 2 inverted
   4025..4081    -  CDS            lacI (fragment): lac repressor; lacI; The lac repressor binds to the lac operator to inhibit transcription in E. coli. This inhibition can be relieved by adding lactose or isopropyl-β-D-thiogalactopyranoside (IPTG).
   4264..4852    -  rep_origin     ori: high-copy-number ColE1/pMB1/pBR322/pUC origin of replication
   5023..5883    -  CDS            AmpR: β-lactamase; bla; confers resistance to ampicillin, carbenicillin, and related antibiotics
   5884..5988    -  promoter       AmpR promoter: bla
   6041..6469    -  rep_origin     f1 ori (sequence partly withheld): f1 bacteriophage origin of replication; arrow indicates direction of (+) strand synthesis
   6474..49      -  CDS            lacZα (fragment) (across the origin): LacZα fragment of β-galactosidase; lacZ fragment
