[The description below was written by a language model from this plasmid's Addgene catalogue record and pLannotate feature annotations shown in this document.]
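Description:
AAV-Syn-FLEX-rc [SomArchon-GFP] is a 6,494 bp AAV transfer plasmid for mammalian expression, built on the pAAV-Syn-FLEX backbone and designed to deliver a Cre-dependent, genetically encoded voltage indicator to neurons. Two AAV2 inverted terminal repeats flank the expression cassette and define the segment that is packaged into recombinant AAV particles. Outside the ITRs, the plasmid carries a high-copy ColE1/pUC-type origin and an ampicillin resistance gene (β-lactamase with its own promoter) for propagation and selection in E. coli, plus an f1 phage origin. Short annotated fragments of lacZα, lacI and SV40 large T antigen appear to be backbone remnants rather than functional parts.

The payload is driven by the human synapsin I promoter, which confers neuron-specific expression. Downstream, the 1,824 bp SomArchon-GFP insert sits in reverse-complement orientation between paired lox2272 and loxP sites arranged in opposing orientation, the standard FLEX/DIO configuration. Without Cre, the coding sequence is antisense to the promoter and is not expressed. In Cre-expressing cells, recombination at the two incompatible lox pairs inverts the cassette and then locks it in the sense orientation. The open reading frame consists of an archaerhodopsin-3-derived opsin from Halorubrum sodomense, a KCNJ2 (Kir2.1) fragment corresponding to the KGC trafficking signal, EGFP, and a Kcnb1 (Kv2.1) fragment that plausibly provides the soma targeting implied by the name. The record also lists an ER2 export tag, which the feature table does not annotate separately. A WPRE and a bovine growth hormone polyadenylation signal follow the cassette to enhance transcript stability and processing. The construct is used for cell-type-restricted optical voltage imaging of neuronal activity, with GFP marking expressing cells.
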