Addgene plasmid #153533: AAV-Syn-FLEX-rc [SomArchon-GFP]
Purpose: AAV-mediated expression of SomArchon-GFP under the Syn promoter, in floxed/reversed (Cre-dependent) manner.
Depositing lab: Edward Boyden. Depositing organization: Massachusetts Institute of Technology. Publication: Population imaging of neural activity in awake behaving mice. Piatkevich KD, Bensussen S, Tseng HA, Shroff SN, Lopez-Huerta VG, Park D, Jung EE, Shemesh OA, Straub C, Gritton HJ, Romano MF, Costa E, Sabatini BL, Fu Z, Boyden ES, Han X. Nature. 2019 Oct;574(7778):413-417. doi: 10.1038/s41586-019-1641-1. Epub 2019 Oct 9. PubMed 31597963.
Backbone
  Vector backbone: pAAV-Syn-FLEX
  Backbone size w/o insert (bp): 4670
  Total vector size (bp): 6494
  Vector type: Mammalian Expression, AAV
Growth in bacteria
  Bacterial resistance: Ampicillin, 100 μg/mL
  Growth temperature: 37°C
  Growth strain: NEB Stable
  Growth instructions: Can use DH5alpha at 37°C or Stbl3 at 30°C. Carbenicillin is preferred over ampicillin. In DH5alpha this plasmid may act more like a high copy plasmid, although in Stbl3 it may act more like a low copy plasmid.
  Copy number: High Copy
Gene/Insert
  Gene/Insert name: SomArchon-GFP
  Insert size (bp): 1824
  GenBank ID: MN091368.1
  Promoter: Syn
  Tag / fusion protein: KGC (C terminal on insert); GFP (C terminal on insert); ER2 (C terminal on insert)
  Cloning method: Restriction Enzyme; 5′ cloning site EcoRI (not destroyed); 3′ cloning site BamHI (not destroyed)
  Sequencing primers: 5′ gcacgggcgcgaccatctgc; 3′ TAGCGTAAAAGGAGCAACATAG
Terms and licenses: Academic/Nonprofit Terms; Industry Terms: Not Available to Industry
Depositor comments: The plasmid is fully sequenced in the coding sequence regions (opsin-fluorophore and important flanking regions). Multiple digestions were done to verify the vector structure. The construct and the virus were both tested in vitro.
How to cite: AAV-Syn-FLEX-rc [SomArchon-GFP] was a gift from Edward Boyden (Addgene plasmid # 153533 ; http://n2t.net/addgene:153533 ; RRID:Addgene_153533)
